>Addgene plasmid #51297 | pcDNA3.1-mNRDc-V5 | depositor partial sequence | sequence record 78031 | Mouse NRDc CDS
ATGCTGAGGAGAGTCGCGGTTGCTGCAGTCTGTGTCACCGGGAGGAAGTTGCGGTGTGAGGCCGGGCGGG
AGCTCACGGCTCTGGGGCGAATCGAAGCACGGGGTCTGTGCGAAGAATCATCGAAACCCTTTCCTACGCT
GACCATGCCTGGAAGAAACAAGGCGAAGTCCACCTGCAGTTGCCCGGACCTGCAGCCCAATGGACAGGAC
TTGGGCGAGAGCGGCCGGCTTGCTCGTCTAGGAGCGGATGAATCTGAGGAGGAGGGACGGTCTTTCAGTA
ATGTCGGGGACCCTGAGATCATCAAGTCTCCCAGCGATCCCAAGCAGTACCGATACATCAAATTACAGAA
TGGCTTGCAGGCACTTTTGATTTCAGATCTAAGTAATGTGGAAGGTAAGACAGGAAATGCAACAGATGAA
GAGGAGGAAGAAGAGGAGGAGGAAGAGGAAGAAGATGATGATGATGACGACGACGACGACGATGATGATG
AAGACTCTGGAGCTGAGATACAAGATGATGATGAGGAAGGTTTTGATGATGAAGAGGAATTTGATGATGA
CGATGATGATGAACATGATGATGATGATCTTGAGAATGAGGAAAACGAACTGGAAGAGTTGGAAGAGAGG
GTAGAAGCCAGGAAGAAAACTACTGAGAAACAGTCTGCAGCGGCTCTGTGTGTTGGAGTTGGGAGCTTTG
CTGATCCAGATGACCTGCCTGGGCTGGCACACTTTTTGGAGCACATGGTATTCATGGGTAGTTTGAAATA
CCCTGATGAGAATGGATTTGATGCCTTCCTCAAGAAACATGGAGGTAGTGATAATGCCTCAACTGATTGT
GAACGCACAGTCTTTCAGTTTGATGTCCAGAGAAAGTATTTCAAGGAAGCCCTGGATAGATGGGCCCAGT
TCTTTATCCATCCACTGATGATCAGAGATGCAATTGACCGAGAGGTGGAAGCTGTGGACAGTGAGTATCA
GCTTGCAAGGCCTTCTGATGCAAACAGAAAAGAAATGTTGTTTGGAAGCCTCGCTAGACCGGGACATCCT
ATGGGGAAGTTTTTTTGGGGAAATGCTGAGACACTCAAGCATGAACCAAAGAAGAATAACATTGATACAC
ATGCCAGACTGAGAGAATTCTGGATGCGCTACTACTCTGCTCATTACATGACCTTAGTTGTTCAGTCCAA
AGAAACCCTGGACACTTTGGAAAAGTGGGTGACGGAGATCTTCTCTCAGATACCAAACAATGGGCTACCT
AAACCAAACTTTAGCCATTTAACGGATCCTTTTGACACACCAGCATTTAACAAACTTTATAGAGTTGTTC
CAATCAGAAAAATCCATGCTCTGACCATCACATGGGCACTTCCTCCTCAGCAGCAGCACTACAGGGTGAA
GCCACTTCATTATATTTCCTGGCTTGTTGGACATGAAGGCAAAGGCAGCATTCTTTCTTATCTTAGAAAA
AAGTGCTGGGCTCTTGCATTGTTTGGTGGAAATGGTGAGACAGGTTTTGAGCAAAATTCTACTTACTCAG
TGTTCAGCATTTCTATTACGCTGACTGATGAGGGCTATGAGCATTTTTATGAGGTTGCCCACACTGTCTT
TCAGTATTTAAAAATGCTGCAGAAGCTAGGTCCAGAGAAAAGAGTTTTTGAAGAGATTCAGAAAATTGAG
GATAATGAATTTCATTATCAAGAACAGACAGATCCAGTCGAGTATGTGGAGAACATGTGTGAGAACATGC
AGCTGTACCCACGTCAGGACTTTCTCACCGGAGATCAGCTTCTGTTTGAGTACAAGCCAGAAGTCATTGC
TGAGGCCCTTAATCAGCTAGTTCCTCAGAAGGCAAATCTCGTTCTTCTCTCTGGTGCTAATGAGGGAAGA
TGTGACCTCAAGGAGAAGTGGTTTGGGACTCAGTATAGCATAGAAGATATTGAAAACTCTTGGACTGAAC
TATGGAAGAGTAATTTTGACTTAAATCCAGACCTTCATCTTCCAGCTGAAAATAAGTACATAGCCACGGA
CTTTACGTTGAAGGCTTTTGATTGCCCTGAAACTGAATACCCTGCTAAAATTGTCAATACCGCACAAGGC
TGCTTGTGGTATAAGAAAGACAACAAATTCAAAATCCCCAAAGCATATATACGATTTCATCTGATCTCAC
CTTTGATACAGAAATCTGCAGCAAATGTTGTCCTCTTTGACATCTTCGTGAATATTCTTACGCACAACCT
TGCCGAACCCGCCTATGAAGCTGATGTGGCACAGCTGGAGTATAAACTGGTAGCTGGAGAACATGGGTTA
ATTATTCGAGTGAAAGGATTCAACCACAAACTACCTCTGCTCTTTCAGCTCATTATTGACTACCTGACTG
AGTTCAGTTCCACACCCGCTGTCTTTACCATGATAACTGAGCAACTGAAGAAGACCTACTTCAACATCCT
CATCAAGCCCGAGACTCTGGCCAAAGATGTGCGGCTTTTAATTCTGGAATATTCCCGCTGGTCTATGATT
GACAAGTACCAAGCTTTGATGGATGGCCTTTCCCTTGATTCTCTGCTAAACTTTGTCAAGGATTTTAAAT
CCCAACTTTTTGTTGAGGGCCTGGTCCAAGGGAATGTCACCAGCACGGAATCGATGGATTTCCTAAAATA
TGTTGTTGACAAGCTGAACTTCGCGCCCCTGGAGCGGGAGATGCCTGTGCAGTTCCAGGTGGTGGAGCTG
CCGAGCGGCCACCACCTGTGCAAAGTCAGAGCTCTGAATAAAGGGGATGCCAACTCTGAAGTCACTGTGT
ACTACCAGTCAGGTACGAGGAGTCTGAGAGAATATACTCTTATGGAGCTGCTTGTGATGCACATGGAAGA
GCCCTGCTTTGACTTCCTTCGCACCAAGCAGACCCTTGGGTACCATGTCTACCCAACCTGTAGGAACACA
TCTGGAATTCTAGGATTTTCTGTAACTGTTGGGACTCAGGCAACCAAATACAACTCCGAAACTGTTGACA
AGAAGATAGAGGAATTTCTTTCCAGCTTTGAGGAGAAGATTGAGAACCTCACAGAAGATGCATTCAATAC
TCAGGTCACAGCACTGATCAAGTTGAAAGAGTGTGAGGACACCCACCTTGGGGAGGAGGTGGACAGGAAC
TGGAATGAAGTGGTGACACAGCAGTATCTCTTTGACCGCCTTGCCCATGAGATTGAAGCCCTGAAGTCTT
TCTCAAAGTCAGACCTGGTCAGCTGGTTCAAGGCTCACAGAGGACCTGGAAGTAAAATGCTCAGCGTTCA
TGTTGTTGGATATGGGAAGTATGAACTGGAAGAGGATGGTGCCCCTTTTGGTGAGGATTCAAATTCTCGT
GAAGGGATGCAGCTAACCTACCTGCCACCCTCTCCTGTCCTGGCAGAATCCACCACCCCCATTACTGACA
TCAGGGCCTTCACAGCAACACTCAGCCTCTTCCCCTACCATAAAATAGTCAAA
