>Addgene plasmid #51297 | pcDNA3.1-mNRDc-V5 | addgene partial sequence | sequence record 79141 | BGH-rev 5'-TAGAAGGCACAGTCGAGG-3'
CATGGTGATGGTGATGATGACCGGTACGCGTAGAATCGAGACCGAGGAGAGGGTTAGGGATAGGCTTACC
TTCGAAGGGCCCTCTAGATTTGACTATTTTATGGTAGGGGAAGAGGCTGAGTGTTGCTGTGAAGGCCCTG
ATGTCAGTAATGGGGGTGGTGGATTCTGCCAGGACAGGAGAGGGTGGCAGGTAGGTTAGCTGCATCCCTT
CACGAGAATTTGAATCCTCACCAAAAGGGGCACCATCCTCTTCCAGTTCATACTTCCCATATCCAACAAC
ATGAACGCTGAGCATTTTACTTCCAGGTCCTCTGTGAGCCTTGAACCAGCTGACCAGGTCTGACTTTGAG
AAAGACTTCAGGGCTTCAATCTCATGGGCAAGGCGGTCAAAGAGATACTGCTGTGTCACCACTTCATTCC
AGTTCCTGTCCACCTCCTCCCCAAGGTGGGTGTCCTCACACTCTTTCAACTTGATCAGTGCTGTGACCTG
AGTATTGAATGCATCTTCTGTGAGGTTCTCAATCTTCTCCTCAAAGCTGGAAAGAAATTCCTCTATCTTC
TTGTCAACAGTTTCGGAGTTGTATTTGGTTGCCTGAGTCCCAACAGTTACAGAAAATCCTAGAATTCCAG
ATGTGTTCCTACAGGTTGGGTAGACATGGTACCCAAGGGTCTGCTTGGTGCGAAGGAAGTCAAAGCAGGG
CTCTTCCATGTGCATCACAAGCAGCTCCATAAGAGTATATTCTCTCAGACTCCTCGTACCTGACTGGTAG
TACACAGTGACTTCAGAGTTGGCATCCCCTTTATTCAGAGCTCTGACTTTGCACAGGTGGTG
