[The description below was written by a language model from this plasmid's Addgene catalogue record.]
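Description:
pcDNA3.1-mNRDc-V5 is a mammalian expression plasmid built on the Invitrogen pcDNA3.1 backbone (about 5.5 kb without insert) and designed to produce mouse nardilysin in cultured mammalian cells. It is maintained as a high-copy plasmid in E. coli under ampicillin selection. It also carries a neomycin resistance marker, so transfected mammalian cells can be selected with G418, which permits stable line generation as well as transient expression.

The insert is the coding sequence of mouse NRDc (Nrd1, also called nardilysin or N-arginine dibasic convertase), cloned by restriction digestion between XhoI at the 5′ end and XbaI at the 3′ end, with both sites preserved. Transcription is driven by the CMV promoter, a strong constitutive promoter in most mammalian cell types. The use of a BGH reverse sequencing primer is consistent with the bovine growth hormone polyadenylation region normally found downstream of the cloning site in this backbone, although no feature table is provided to confirm individual elements. The open reading frame is fused at its C terminus to backbone-encoded V5 and polyhistidine tags. The V5 epitope allows detection or immunoprecipitation with anti-V5 antibodies, and the His tag allows metal-affinity purification.

According to the record, the construct is intended for expression of mouse NRDc in mammalian cells, and it is associated with work on the role of nardilysin in maintaining body temperature homeostasis. The insert size and any sequence variants relative to the reference gene are not stated.
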