Addgene plasmid #51297: pcDNA3.1-mNRDc-V5
Purpose: expression of mouse NRDc in mammalian cells
Depositing lab: Eiichiro Nishi. Publication: Critical roles of nardilysin in the maintenance of body temperature homoeostasis. Hiraoka Y, Matsuoka T, Ohno M, Nakamura K, Saijo S, Matsumura S, Nishi K, Sakamoto J, Chen PM, Inoue K, Fushiki T, Kita T, Kimura T, Nishi E. Nat Commun. 2014;5:3224. doi: 10.1038/ncomms4224. PubMed 24492630.
Backbone
  Vector backbone: pcDNA3.1
  Backbone manufacturer: Invitrogen
  Backbone size w/o insert (bp): 5500
  Vector type: Mammalian Expression
  Selectable markers: Neomycin (select with G418)
Growth in bacteria
  Bacterial resistance: Ampicillin, 100 μg/mL
  Growth temperature: 37°C
  Growth strain: DH5alpha
  Copy number: High Copy
Gene/Insert
  Gene/Insert name: NRDc (alt names: Nrd1; nardilysin; N-arginine dibasic convertase)
  Species: M. musculus (mouse)
  GenBank ID: 230598
  Entrez Gene: Nrd1 (a.k.a. RP23-188A12.1, 2600011I06Rik, AI875733, NRD-C)
  Promoter: CMV
  Tag / fusion protein: V5 (C terminal on backbone); HIS (C terminal on backbone)
  Cloning method: Restriction Enzyme; 5′ cloning site XhoI (not destroyed); 3′ cloning site XbaI (not destroyed)
  Sequencing primers: 5′ CMV-F; 3′ BGHrev
Terms and licenses: Academic/Nonprofit Terms; Industry Terms: Not Available to Industry
How to cite: pcDNA3.1-mNRDc-V5 was a gift from Eiichiro Nishi (Addgene plasmid # 51297 ; http://n2t.net/addgene:51297 ; RRID:Addgene_51297)
